>Addgene plasmid #141871 | TFORF1747 | addgene full sequence | sequence record 415052 | Addgene NGS Result
TTAATGTAGTCTTATGCAATACTCTTGTAGTCTTGCAACATGGTAACGATGAGTTAGCAACATGCCTTAC
AAGGAGAGAAAAAGCACCGTGCATGCCGATTGGTGGAAGTAAGGTGGTACGATCGTGCCTTATTAGGAAG
GCAACAGACGGGTCTGACATGGATTGGACGAACCACTGAATTGCCGCATTGCAGAGATATTGTATTTAAG
TGCCTAGCTCGATACATAAACGGGTCTCTCTGGTTAGACCAGATCTGAGCCTGGGAGCTCTCTGGCTAAC
TAGGGAACCCACTGCTTAAGCCTCAATAAAGCTTGCCTTGAGTGCTTCAAGTAGTGTGTGCCCGTCTGTT
GTGTGACTCTGGTAACTAGAGATCCCTCAGACCCTTTTAGTCAGTGTGGAAAATCTCTAGCAGTGGCGCC
CGAACAGGGACTTGAAAGCGAAAGGGAAACCAGAGGAGCTCTCTCGACGCAGGACTCGGCTTGCTGAAGC
GCGCACGGCAAGAGGCGAGGGGCGGCGACTGGTGAGTACGCCAAAAATTTTGACTAGCGGAGGCTAGAAG
GAGAGAGATGGGTGCGAGAGCGTCAGTATTAAGCGGGGGAGAATTAGATCGCGATGGGAAAAAATTCGGT
TAAGGCCAGGGGGAAAGAAAAAATATAAATTAAAACATATAGTATGGGCAAGCAGGGAGCTAGAACGATT
CGCAGTTAATCCTGGCCTGTTAGAAACATCAGAAGGCTGTAGACAAATACTGGGACAGCTACAACCATCC
CTTCAGACAGGATCAGAAGAACTTAGATCATTATATAATACAGTAGCAACCCTCTATTGTGTGCATCAAA
GGATAGAGATAAAAGACACCAAGGAAGCTTTAGACAAGATAGAGGAAGAGCAAAACAAAAGTAAGACCAC
CGCACAGCAAGCGGCCGCTGATCTTCAGACCTGGAGGAGGAGATATGAGGGACAATTGGAGAAGTGAATT
ATATAAATATAAAGTAGTAAAAATTGAACCATTAGGAGTAGCACCCACCAAGGCAAAGAGAAGAGTGGTG
CAGAGAGAAAAAAGAGCAGTGGGAATAGGAGCTTTGTTCCTTGGGTTCTTGGGAGCAGCAGGAAGCACTA
TGGGCGCAGCGTCAATGACGCTGACGGTACAGGCCAGACAATTATTGTCTGGTATAGTGCAGCAGCAGAA
CAATTTGCTGAGGGCTATTGAGGCGCAACAGCATCTGTTGCAACTCACAGTCTGGGGCATCAAGCAGCTC
CAGGCAAGAATCCTGGCTGTGGAAAGATACCTAAAGGATCAACAGCTCCTGGGGATTTGGGGTTGCTCTG
GAAAACTCATTTGCACCACTGCTGTGCCTTGGAATGCTAGTTGGAGTAATAAATCTCTGGAACAGATTTG
GAATCACACGACCTGGATGGAGTGGGACAGAGAAATTAACAATTACACAAGCTTAATACACTCCTTAATT
GAAGAATCGCAAAACCAGCAAGAAAAGAATGAACAAGAATTATTGGAATTAGATAAATGGGCAAGTTTGT
GGAATTGGTTTAACATAACAAATTGGCTGTGGTATATAAAATTATTCATAATGATAGTAGGAGGCTTGGT
AGGTTTAAGAATAGTTTTTGCTGTACTTTCTATAGTGAATAGAGTTAGGCAGGGATATTCACCATTATCG
TTTCAGACCCACCTCCCAACCCCGAGGGGACCCATGCATTGCATCTCAATTAGTCAGCAACCAGGTGTGG
AAAGTCCCCAGGCTCCCCAGCAGGCAGAAGTATGCAAAGCATGCGTCTCAATTAGTCAGCAACCATAGTC
CCGCCCCTAACTCCGCCCATCCCGCCCCTAACTCCGCCCAGTTCCGCCCATTCTCCGCCCCATGGCTGAC
TAATTTTTTTTATTTATGCAGAGGCCGAGGCCGCCTCGGCCTCTGAGCTATTCCAGAAGTAGTGAGGAGG
CTTTTTTGGAGGCCTAGGCTTTTGCAAAAAGCTTTCTAGAGGTACCACCGGAGCTTACCATGACCGAGTA
CAAGCCCACGGTGCGCCTCGCCACCCGCGACGACGTCCCCAGGGCCGTACGCACCCTCGCCGCCGCGTTC
GCCGACTACCCCGCCACGCGCCACACCGTCGATCCGGACCGCCACATCGAGCGGGTCACCGAGCTGCAAG
AACTCTTCCTCACGCGCGTCGGGCTCGACATCGGCAAGGTGTGGGTCGCGGACGACGGCGCCGCCGTGGC
GGTCTGGACCACGCCGGAGAGCGTCGAAGCGGGGGCGGTGTTCGCCGAGATCGGCCCGCGCATGGCCGAG
TTGAGCGGTTCCCGGCTGGCCGCGCAGCAACAGATGGAAGGCCTCCTGGCGCCGCACCGGCCCAAGGAGC
CCGCGTGGTTCCTGGCCACCGTCGGCGTCTCGCCCGACCACCAGGGCAAGGGTCTGGGCAGCGCCGTCGT
GCTCCCCGGAGTGGAGGCGGCCGAGCGCGCCGGGGTGCCCGCCTTCCTGGAGACCTCCGCGCCCCGCAAC
CTCCCCTTCTACGAGCGGCTCGGCTTCACCGTCACCGCCGACGTCGAGGTGCCCGAAGGACCGCGCACCT
GGTGCATGACCCGCAAGCCCGGTGCCAGTTAACGAATTCTAGATCTTGAGACAAATGGCAGTATTCATCC
ACAATTTTAAAAGAAAAGGGGGGATTGGGGGGTACAGTGCAGGGGAAAGAATAGTAGACATAATAGCAAC
AGACATACAAACTAAAGAATTACAAAAACAAATTACAAAAATTCAAAATTTTCGGGTTTATTACAGGGAC
AGCAGAGATCCACTTTGGCGCCGGCTCGAGGCCTGCAGGTGCAAAGATGGATAAAGTTTTAAACAGAGAG
GAATCTTTGCAGCTAATGGACCTTCTAGGTCTTGAAAGGAGTGGGAATTGGCTCCGGTGCCCGTCAGTGG
GCAGAGCGCACATCGCCCACAGTCCCCGAGAAGTTGGGGGGAGGGGTCGGCAATTGAACCGGTGCCTAGA
GAAGGTGGCGCGGGGTAAACTGGGAAAGTGATGTCGTGTACTGGCTCCGCCTTTTTCCCGAGGGTGGGGG
AGAACCGTATATAAGTGCAGTAGTCGCCGTGAACGTTCTTTTTCGCAACGGGTTTGCCGCCAGAACACAG
GTAAGTGCCGTGTGTGGTTCCCGCGGGCCTGGCCTCTTTACGGGTTATGGCCCTTGCGTGCCTTGAATTA
CTTCCACCTGGCTGCAGTACGTGATTCTTGATCCCGAGCTTCGGGTTGGAAGTGGGTGGGAGAGTTCGAG
GCCTTGCGCTTAAGGAGCCCCTTCGCCTCGTGCTTGAGTTGAGGCCTGGCCTGGGCGCTGGGGCCGCCGC
GTGCGAATCTGGTGGCACCTTCGCGCCTGTCTCGCTGCTTTCGATAAGTCTCTAGCCATTTAAAATTTTT
GATGACCTGCTGCGACGCTTTTTTTCTGGCAAGATAGTCTTGTAAATGCGGGCCAAGATCTGCACACTGG
TATTTCGGTTTTTGGGGCCGCGGGCGGCGACGGGGCCCGTGCGTCCCAGCGCACATGTTCGGCGAGGCGG
GGCCTGCGAGCGCGGCCACCGAGAATCGGACGGGGGTAGTCTCAAGCTGGCCGGCCTGCTCTGGTGCCTG
GCCTCGCGCCGCCGTGTATCGCCCCGCCCTGGGCGGCAAGGCTGGCCCGGTCGGCACCAGTTGCGTGAGC
GGAAAGATGGCCGCTTCCCGGCCCTGCTGCAGGGAGCTCAAAATGGAGGACGCGGCGCTCGGGAGAGCGG
GCGGGTGAGTCACCCACACAAAGGAAAAGGGCCTTTCCGTCCTCAGCCGTCGCTTCATGTGACTCCACGG
AGTACCGGGCGCCGTCCAGGCACCTCGATTAGTTCTCGAGCTTTTGGAGTACGTCGTCTTTAGGTTGGGG
GGAGGGGTTTTATGCGATGGAGTTTCCCCACACTGAGTGGGTGGAGACTGAAGTTAGGCCAGCTTGGCAC
TTGATGTAATTCTCCTTGGAATTTGCCCTTTTTGAGTTTGGATCTTGGTTCATTCTCAAGCCTCAGACAG
TGGTTCAAAGTTTTTTTCTTCCATTTCAGGTGTCGTGAGGCTAGCACCGCCACCATGGCTTTTTCTCAGG
GTCTATTGACATTCAGGGATGTGGCCATAGAATTCTCTCAGGAGGAGTGGAAATGCCTGGACCCTGCTCA
GAGGACTCTATACAGGGACGTGATGCTGGAGAATTATAGGAACCTGGTCTCCCTGGGGTCTTGCTGTGTT
GTTGAAATTCATCTTGATCTCCTGAGCTCAAGAGATCCTCCTCAGTCTCCCAAGTAGTAATGAACTAGTC
CGTAACTTGAAAGTATTTCGATTTCTTGGCTTTATATATCTTGTGGAAAGGACGAAGCAGCCAGTCTACT
ACCTTTATGACGCGTTAAGTCGACAATCAACCTCTGGATTACAAAATTTGTGAAAGATTGACTGGTATTC
TTAACTATGTTGCTCCTTTTACGCTATGTGGATACGCTGCTTTAATGCCTTTGTATCATGCTATTGCTTC
CCGTATGGCTTTCATTTTCTCCTCCTTGTATAAATCCTGGTTGCTGTCTCTTTATGAGGAGTTGTGGCCC
GTTGTCAGGCAACGTGGCGTGGTGTGCACTGTGTTTGCTGACGCAACCCCCACTGGTTGGGGCATTGCCA
CCACCTGTCAGCTCCTTTCCGGGACTTTCGCTTTCCCCCTCCCTATTGCCACGGCGGAACTCATCGCCGC
CTGCCTTGCCCGCTGCTGGACAGGGGCTCGGCTGTTGGGCACTGACAATTCCGTGGTGTTGTCGGGGAAA
TCATCGTCCTTTCCTTGGCTGCTCGCCTGTGTTGCCACCTGGATTCTGCGCGGGACGTCCTTCTGCTACG
TCCCTTCGGCCCTCAATCCAGCGGACCTTCCTTCCCGCGGCCTGCTGCCGGCTCTGCGGCCTCTTCCGCG
TCTTCGCCTTCGCCCTCAGACGAGTCGGATCTCCCTTTGGGCCGCCTCCCCGCGTCGACTTTAAGACCAA
TGACTTACAAGGCAGCTGTAGATCTTAGCCACTTTTTAAAAGAAAAGGGGGGACTGGAAGGGCTAATTCA
CTCCCAACGAAGACAAGATCTGCTTTTTGCTTGTACTGGGTCTCTCTGGTTAGACCAGATCTGAGCCTGG
GAGCTCTCTGGCTAACTAGGGAACCCACTGCTTAAGCCTCAATAAAGCTTGCCTTGAGTGCTTCAAGTAG
TGTGTGCCCGTCTGTTGTGTGACTCTGGTAACTAGAGATCCCTCAGACCCTTTTAGTCAGTGTGGAAAAT
CTCTAGCAGTACGTATAGTAGTTCATGTCATCTTATTATTCAGTATTTATAACTTGCAAAGAAATGAATA
TCAGAGAGTGAGAGGAACTTGTTTATTGCAGCTTATAATGGTTACAAATAAAGCAATAGCATCACAAATT
TCACAAATAAAGCATTTTTTTCACTGCATTCTAGTTGTGGTTTGTCCAAACTCATCAATGTATCTTATCA
TGTCTGGCTCTAGCTATCCCGCCCCTAACTCCGCCCATCCCGCCCCTAACTCCGCCCAGTTCCGCCCATT
CTCCGCCCCATGGCTGACTAATTTTTTTTATTTATGCAGAGGCCGAGGCCGCCTCGGCCTCTGAGCTATT
CCAGAAGTAGTGAGGAGGCTTTTTTGGAGGCCTAGGGACGTACCCAATTCGCCCTATAGTGAGTCGTATT
ACGCGCGCTCACTGGCCGTCGTTTTACAACGTCGTGACTGGGAAAACCCTGGCGTTACCCAACTTAATCG
CCTTGCAGCACATCCCCCTTTCGCCAGCTGGCGTAATAGCGAAGAGGCCCGCACCGATCGCCCTTCCCAA
CAGTTGCGCAGCCTGAATGGCGAATGGG
[124 nt withheld, positions 5909-6032]
C
[91 nt withheld, positions 6034-6124]
A
[49 nt withheld, positions 6126-6174]
CCTTTGACGTTGGAGTCCACGTTCTTT
[37 nt withheld, positions 6202-6238]
ACCCTATCTCGGTCTATTCTTTTGATTTATAAGGGATTTTGCCGATTTCGGCCTATTGGTTAAAAAATGA
GCTGATTTAACAAAAATTTAACGCGAATTTTAACAAAATATTAACGCTTACAATTTAGGTGGCACTTTTC
GGGGAAATGTGCGCGGAACCCCTATTTGTTTATTTTTCTAAATACATTCAAATATGTATCCGCTCATGAG
ACAATAACCCTGATAAATGCTTCAATAATATTGAAAAAGGAAGAGTATGAGTATTCAACATTTCCGTGTC
GCCCTTATTCCCTTTTTTGCGGCATTTTGCCTTCCTGTTTTTGCTCACCCAGAAACGCTGGTGAAAGTAA
AAGATGCTGAAGATCAGTTGGGTGCACGAGTGGGTTACATCGAACTGGATCTCAACAGCGGTAAGATCCT
TGAGAGTTTTCGCCCCGAAGAACGTTTTCCAATGATGAGCACTTTTAAAGTTCTGCTATGTGGCGCGGTA
TTATCCCGTATTGACGCCGGGCAAGAGCAACTCGGTCGCCGCATACACTATTCTCAGAATGACTTGGTTG
AGTACTCACCAGTCACAGAAAAGCATCTTACGGATGGCATGACAGTAAGAGAATTATGCAGTGCTGCCAT
AACCATGAGTGATAACACTGCGGCCAACTTACTTCTGACAACGATCGGAGGACCGAAGGAGCTAACCGCT
TTTTTGCACAACATGGGGGATCATGTAACTCGCCTTGATCGTTGGGAACCGGAGCTGAATGAAGCCATAC
CAAACGACGAGCGTGACACCACGATGCCTGTAGCAATGGCAACAACGTTGCGCAAACTATTAACTGGCGA
ACTACTTACTCTAGCTTCCCGGCAACAATTAATAGACTGGATGGAGGCGGATAAAGTTGCAGGACCACTT
CTGCGCTCGGCCCTTCCGGCTGGCTGGTTTATTGCTGATAAATCTGGAGCCGGTGAGCGTGGGTCTCGCG
GTATCATTGCAGCACTGGGGCCAGATGGTAAGCCCTCCCGTATCGTAGTTATCTACACGACGGGGAGTCA
GGCAACTATGGATGAACGAAATAGACAGATCGCTGAGATAGGTGCCTCACTGATTAAGCATTGGTAACTG
TCAGACCAAGTTTACTCATATATACTTTAGATTGATTTAAAACTTCATTTTTAATTTAAAAGGATCTAGG
TGAAGATCCTTTTTGATAATCTCATGACCAAAATCCCTTAACGTGAGTTTTCGTTCCACTGAGCGTCAGA
CCCCGTAGAAAAGATCAAAGGATCTTCTTGAGATCCTTTTTTTCTGCGCGTAATCTGCTGCTTGCAAACA
AAAAAACCACCGCTACCAGCGGTGGTTTGTTTGCCGGATCAAGAGCTACCAACTCTTTTTCCGAAGGTAA
CTGGCTTCAGCAGAGCGCAGATACCAAATACTGTTCTTCTAGTGTAGCCGTAGTTAGGCCACCACTTCAA
GAACTCTGTAGCACCGCCTACATACCTCGCTCTGCTAATCCTGTTACCAGTGGCTGCTGCCAGTGGCGAT
AAGTCGTGTCTTACCGGGTTGGACTCAAGACGATAGTTACCGGATAAGGCGCAGCGGTCGGGCTGAACGG
GGGGTTCGTGCACACAGCCCAGCTTGGAGCGAACGACCTACACCGAACTGAGATACCTACAGCGTGAGCT
ATGAGAAAGCGCCACGCTTCCCGAAGGGAGAAAGGCGGACAGGTATCCGGTAAGCGGCAGGGTCGGAACA
GGAGAGCGCACGAGGGAGCTTCCAGGGGGAAACGCCTGGTATCTTTATAGTCCTGTCGGGTTTCGCCACC
TCTGACTTGAGCGTCGATTTTTGTGATGCTCGTCAGGGGGGCGGAGCCTATGGAAAAACGCCAGCAACGC
GGCCTTTTTACGGTTCCTGGCCTTTTGCTGGCCTTTTGCTCACATGTTCTTTCCTGCGTTATCCCCTGAT
TCTGTGGATAACCGTATTACCGCCTTTGAGTGAGCTGATACCGCTCGCCGCAGCCGAACGACCGAGCGCA
GCGAGTCAGTGAGCGAGGAAGCGGAAGAGCGCCCAATACGCAAACCGCCTCTCCCCGCGCGTTGGCCGAT
TCATTAATGCAGCTGGCACGACAGGTTTCCCGACTGGAAAGCGGGCAGTGAGCGCAACGCAATTAATGTG
AGTTAGCTCACTCATTAGGCACCCCAGGCTTTACACTTTATGCTTCCGGCTCGTATGTTGTGTGGAATTG
TGAGCGGATAACAATTTCACACAGGAAACAGCTATGACCATGATTACGCCAAGCGCGCAATTAACCCTCA
CTAAAGGGAACAAAAGCTGGAGCTGCAAGC
Features (pLannotate 1.2.2; 31 found; start..end, strand, type, name):
      5..231     +  promoter       RSV promoter: Rous sarcoma virus enhancer/promoter
    232..412     +  LTR            5' LTR (truncated): truncated 5' long terminal repeat (LTR) from HIV-1
    459..584     +  misc_feature   HIV-1 Ψ: packaging signal of human immunodeficiency virus type 1
    568..931     +  CDS            HIV-1 gag (fragment): gag protein from human immunodeficiency virus 1; gag
   1077..1310    +  misc_feature   RRE: The Rev response element (RRE) of HIV-1 allows for Rev-dependent mRNA export from the nucleus to the cytoplasm.
   1687..1713    +  CDS            Rev (fragment): human immunodeficiency virus 1 (HIV-1) Rev protein; rev; enhances nuclear export of unspliced and incompletely spliced viral mRNAs
   1720..1743    +  promoter       SV40 promoter (fragment): SV40 early promoter
   1744..1815    +  promoter       SV40 promoter (fragment): SV40 enhancer and early promoter
   1839..1974    +  rep_origin     SV40 ori: SV40 origin of replication
   2020..2616    +  CDS            PuroR (fragment): puromycin N-acetyltransferase; pac from Streptomyces; confers resistance to puromycin
   2665..2782    +  misc_feature   cPPT/CTS: central polypurine tract and central termination sequence of HIV-1
   2847..2913    +  CDS            small t antigen (fragment): SV40 (simian virus 40) small t antigen
   2920..4098    +  promoter       EF-1α promoter: strong constitutive promoter for human elongation factor EF-1α
   4130..4258    +  CDS            ZNF720 (fragment): ZN720_HUMAN - Experimental evidence at protein level: Swiss-Prot protein existence level 1. From Homo sapiens (Human).
   4340..4393    +  promoter       U6 promoter (fragment): RNA polymerase III promoter for human U6 snRNA
   4435..5023    +  misc_feature   WPRE: woodchuck hepatitis virus posttranscriptional regulatory element
   5074..5093    +  misc_feature   cPPT/CTS (fragment): central polypurine tract and central termination sequence of HIV-1
   5095..5328    +  LTR            3' LTR (ΔU3): self-inactivating 3' long terminal repeat (LTR) from HIV-1
   5406..5527    +  polyA_signal   SV40 poly(A) signal: SV40 polyadenylation signal
   5567..5702    +  rep_origin     SV40 ori: SV40 origin of replication
   5723..5741    -  promoter       T7 promoter: promoter for bacteriophage T7 RNA polymerase
   5749..5904    +  CDS            lacZα (fragment): LacZα fragment of β-galactosidase; lacZ fragment
   5909..6337    +  rep_origin     f1 ori (sequence partly withheld): f1 bacteriophage origin of replication; arrow indicates direction of (+) strand synthesis
   6390..6494    +  promoter       AmpR promoter: bla
   6495..7355    +  CDS            AmpR: β-lactamase; bla; confers resistance to ampicillin, carbenicillin, and related antibiotics
   7526..8114    +  rep_origin     ori: high-copy-number ColE1/pMB1/pBR322/pUC origin of replication
   8297..8389    +  CDS            lacI (fragment): lac repressor; lacI; The lac repressor binds to the lac operator to inhibit transcription in E. coli. This inhibition can be relieved by adding lactose or isopropyl-β-D-thiogalactopyranoside (IPTG).
   8402..8423    +  protein_bind   CAP binding site: CAP binding activates transcription in the presence of cAMP. E. coli catabolite activator protein
   8438..8468    +  promoter       lac promoter: promoter for the E. coli lac operon
   8476..8492    +  protein_bind   lac operator: The lac repressor binds to the lac operator to inhibit transcription in E. coli. This inhibition can be relieved by adding lactose or isopropyl-β-D-thiogalactopyranoside (IPTG). lac repressor encoded by lacI
   8537..8555    +  promoter       T3 promoter: promoter for bacteriophage T3 RNA polymerase
