[The description below was written by a language model from this plasmid's Addgene catalogue record and pLannotate feature annotations shown in this document.]
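Description:
TFORF1747 is a third-generation-style, self-inactivating lentiviral expression plasmid built on the pLX_TRC317 backbone and belonging to a barcoded library of human transcription factor open reading frames. It is maintained in E. coli through a high-copy ColE1/pUC origin with ampicillin resistance (AmpR), and also carries an f1 origin and leftover lac/T7/T3 cloning-vector elements. The depositor notes that the plasmid can recombine, as is common for LTR-containing vectors. The sequenced record is 8,578 nt, consistent with the stated backbone plus a small insert.

The viral genome is transcribed from an RSV promoter fused to a truncated HIV-1 5' LTR. It contains the Ψ packaging signal with a gag fragment, the RRE for Rev-dependent export, a cPPT/CTS, a WPRE to enhance transcript expression, and a ΔU3 3' LTR followed by an SV40 poly(A) signal. Two cassettes sit within it. An SV40 promoter drives puromycin N-acetyltransferase for selection of transduced mammalian cells. A full-length EF-1α promoter drives the payload, a short 314 bp insert listed as a human ZNF761 isoform. The automated annotation labels part of this region as a ZNF720 fragment, which probably reflects homology between domains shared by related zinc finger proteins rather than a different insert, though the record does not resolve this. The 24-bp barcode described in the catalogue is not annotated as a feature, so its position is not stated. The short U6 promoter fragment between the ORF and the WPRE is likewise unexplained.

The construct is intended for constitutive overexpression of the transcription factor ORF after lentiviral delivery, particularly in pooled screens where the unique barcode identifies which factor each cell received, as in directed-differentiation studies.
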