Addgene plasmid #141871: TFORF1747
Purpose: Lentiviral vector for overexpressing transcription factor ORFs with unique 24-bp barcodes. Barcodes facilitate identification of transcription factors in pooled screens.
Depositing lab: Feng Zhang. Depositing organization: Broad Institute. Publication: A transcription factor atlas of directed differentiation. Joung J, Ma S, Tay T, Geiger-Schuller KR, Kirchgatterer PC, Verdine VK, Guo B, Arias-Garcia MA, Allen WE, Singh A, Kuksenko O, Abudayyeh OO, Gootenberg JS, Fu Z, Macrae RK, Buenrostro JD, Regev A, Zhang F. Cell. 2023 Jan 5;186(1):209-229.e26. doi: 10.1016/j.cell.2022.11.026. PubMed 36608654.
Backbone
  Vector backbone: pLX_TRC317
  Backbone manufacturer: Broad Institute Genetic Perturbation Platform
  Backbone size w/o insert (bp): 8264
  Vector type: Mammalian Expression, Lentiviral
  Selectable markers: Puromycin
Growth in bacteria
  Bacterial resistance: Ampicillin, 100 μg/mL
  Growth temperature: 37°C
  Growth strain: NEB Stable
  Copy number: High Copy
Gene/Insert
  Gene/Insert name: ZNF761
  Species: H. sapiens (human)
  Insert size (bp): 314
  Entrez Gene: ZNF761 (a.k.a. ZNF468)
  Promoter: EF1a
  Cloning method: Unknown
  Sequencing primers: 5′ GGGTGGAGACTGAAGTTAGGCCAG; 3′ CACATAGCGTAAAAGGAGCAACATAG
Terms and licenses: Academic/Nonprofit Terms; Industry Terms: Not Available to Industry
Depositor comments: NM_001289953,ENST00000613950 . The transcription factor ORF portion of this plasmid was synthesized by Genewiz. Please test multiple small colonies in case of plasmid recombination. To make this collection available in a timely manner, a portion of this collection was not fully sequenced by Addgene. If an Addgene verified full plasmid sequence is not available, please contact us prior to placing an order to request the full sequence.
How to cite: TFORF1747 was a gift from Feng Zhang (Addgene plasmid # 141871 ; http://n2t.net/addgene:141871 ; RRID:Addgene_141871)
