>Addgene plasmid #141871 | TFORF1747 | depositor partial sequence | sequence record 277750 | Insert
ACCGCCACCATGGCTTTTTCTCAGGGTCTATTGACATTCAGGGATGTGGCCATAGAATTCTCTCAGGAGG
AGTGGAAATGCCTGGACCCTGCTCAGAGGACTCTATACAGGGACGTGATGCTGGAGAATTATAGGAACCT
GGTCTCCCTGGGGTCTTGCTGTGTTGTTGAAATTCATCTTGATCTCCTGAGCTCAAGAGATCCTCCTCAG
TCTCCCAAGTAGTAATGAACTAGTCCGTAACTTGAAAGTATTTCGATTTCTTGGCTTTATATATCTTGTG
GAAAGGACGAAGCAGCCAGTCTACTACCTTTATG
