>Addgene plasmid #141871 | TFORF1747 | depositor partial sequence | sequence record 277751 | Barcode
AGCAGCCAGTCTACTACCTTTATG
